Addgene plasmid #109414: pBbS8k-RFP_R46Q
Purpose: RepA Mutant
Depositing lab: Jay Keasling. Depositing organization: Lawrence Berkeley National Laboratory. Publication: Isolation and characterization of novel mutations in the pSC101 origin that increase copy number. Thompson MG, Sedaghatian N, Barajas JF, Wehrs M, Bailey CB, Kaplan N, Hillson NJ, Mukhopadhyay A, Keasling JD. Sci Rep. 2018 Jan 25;8(1):1590. doi: 10.1038/s41598-018-20016-w. PubMed 29371642.
Backbone
  Vector backbone: pSC101
  Vector type: Bacterial Expression
Growth in bacteria
  Bacterial resistance: Kanamycin, 50 μg/mL
  Growth temperature: 37°C
  Growth strain: DH10b
  Copy number: High Copy
Gene/Insert
  Gene/Insert name: repA
  Species: Synthetic
  Mutation: R46Q repA mutation to increase copy number
  Tag / fusion protein: RFP (N terminal on backbone)
  Cloning method: Gibson Cloning
Terms and licenses: Academic/Nonprofit Terms; Industry Terms: Not Available to Industry
How to cite: pBbS8k-RFP_R46Q was a gift from Jay Keasling (Addgene plasmid # 109414 ; http://n2t.net/addgene:109414 ; RRID:Addgene_109414)
