[The description below was written by a language model from this plasmid's Addgene catalogue record and pLannotate feature annotations shown in this document.]
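Description:
pBbS8k-RFP_R46Q is a 5,368 nt bacterial expression plasmid built on a pSC101 replicon, made as part of a study isolating mutations in the pSC101 origin region that raise plasmid copy number. Replication depends on the pSC101 ori together with the plasmid-encoded RepA (Rep101) initiator protein. Here repA carries an R46Q substitution, introduced by Gibson cloning. Wild-type pSC101 is a low-copy replicon, but the mutation is recorded as increasing copy number and the catalogue lists this plasmid as high copy. Selection in E. coli is by kanamycin, through the neo (nptII) aminoglycoside phosphotransferase gene. This gene is followed by the lambda t0 terminator and sits next to a short Tn5 transposase fragment, most likely a remnant carried over with the resistance cassette.

The expression module is an arabinose-inducible system. araC is transcribed divergently from the araBAD promoter, which drives mRFP1, a monomeric DsRed derivative, and transcription ends at tandem rrnB T1 and T7Te terminators. The catalogue lists RFP as an N-terminal tag on the backbone, but the feature table shows mRFP1 and Rep101 as separate coding sequences on opposite strands. RFP therefore appears to be an independent reporter rather than a fusion to RepA.

In this arrangement, fluorescence from the inducible reporter likely serves as a readout of gene dosage, allowing the effect of the RepA mutation on copy number and expression to be compared with the parental plasmid. The plasmid can also serve as a higher-copy pSC101-type expression backbone.
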