Features (pLannotate 1.2.2; 10 found; start..end, strand, type, name):
    217..311     -  terminator     lambda t0 terminator: transcription terminator from phage lambda
    345..1136    -  CDS            neo: KKA2_KLEPN - Also known as kan, nptII. Experimental evidence at protein level: Swiss-Prot protein existence level 1. Resistance to kanamycin, neomycin, paromomycin, ribostamycin, butirosin and gentamicin B. From Klebsiella pneumoniae.
   1168..1272    -  CDS            tnpA (fragment): TN5P_ECOLX - Also known as tnp. Experimental evidence at protein level: Swiss-Prot protein existence level 1. Mediates transposition of transposon Tn5 by a 'cut and paste' mechanism. First, the monomeric transposase binds the 19 bp inverted DNA repeats flanking the transposon. Then, dimerization of the DNA- bound transposase creates a synaptic DNA complex. After nicking of the first DNA strand, excision of the transposon proceeds through a series of intermediates. The transposase then mediates the insertion of the transposon at a new site by strand transfer. The activity of the wild- type tran
   1279..2157    -  CDS            araC: L-arabinose regulatory protein; araC
   2184..2468    +  promoter       araBAD promoter: araBAD; promoter of the L-arabinose operon of E. coli; the araC regulatory gene is transcribed in the opposite direction (Guzman et al., 1995)
   2518..3195    +  CDS            mRFP1: monomeric derivative of DsRed (Campbell et al., 2002)
   3228..3299    +  terminator     rrnB T1 terminator: transcription terminator T1 from the E. coli rrnB gene
   3315..3342    +  terminator     T7Te terminator: phage T7 early transcription terminator
   3873..4823    -  CDS            Rep101: RepA protein needed for replication with the pSC101 origin; rep101
   4871..5093    -  rep_origin     pSC101 ori: low-copy replication origin that requires the Rep101 protein
>Addgene plasmid #109414 | pBbS8k-RFP_R46Q | addgene full sequence | sequence record 212794 | Addgene NGS Result
CAAGAAAAGCCCGTCACGGGCTTCTCAGGGCGTTTTATGGCGGGTCTGCTATGTGGTGCTATCTGACTTT
TTGCTGTTCAGCAGTTCCTGCCCTCTGATTTTCCAGTCTGACCACTTCGGATTATCCCGTGACAGGTCAT
TCAGACTGGCTAATGCACCCAGTAAGGCAGCGGTATCATCAACAGGCTTACCCGTCTTACTGTCCCTAGT
GCTTGGATTCTCACCAATAAAAAACGCCCGGCGGCAACCGAGCGTTCTGAACAAATCCAGATGGAGTTCT
GAGGTCATTACTGGATCTATCAACAGGAGTCCAAGCGAGCTCTCGAACCCCAGAGTCCCGCTCAGAAGAA
CTCGTCAAGAAGGCGATAGAAGGCGATGCGCTGCGAATCGGGAGCGGCGATACCGTAAAGCACGAGGAAG
CGGTCAGCCCATTCGCCGCCAAGCTCTTCAGCAATATCACGGGTAGCCAACGCTATGTCCTGATAGCGGT
CCGCCACACCCAGCCGGCCACAGTCGATGAATCCAGAAAAGCGGCCATTTTCCACCATGATATTCGGCAA
GCAGGCATCGCCATGGGTCACGACGAGATCCTCGCCGTCGGGCATGCGCGCCTTGAGCCTGGCGAACAGT
TCGGCTGGCGCGAGCCCCTGATGCTCTTCGTCCAGATCATCCTGATCGACAAGACCGGCTTCCATCCGAG
TACGTGCTCGCTCGATGCGATGTTTCGCTTGGTGGTCGAATGGGCAGGTAGCCGGATCAAGCGTATGCAG
CCGCCGCATTGCATCAGCCATGATGGATACTTTCTCGGCAGGAGCAAGGTGAGATGACAGGAGATCCTGC
CCCGGCACTTCGCCCAATAGCAGCCAGTCCCTTCCCGCTTCAGTGACAACGTCGAGCACAGCTGCGCAAG
GAACGCCCGTCGTGGCCAGCCACGATAGCCGCGCTGCCTCGTCCTGCAGTTCATTCAGGGCACCGGACAG
GTCGGTCTTGACAAAAAGAACCGGGCGCCCCTGCGCTGACAGCCGGAACACGGCGGCATCAGAGCAGCCG
ATTGTCTGTTGTGCCCAGTCATAGCCGAATAGCCTCTCCACCCAAGCGGCCGGAGAACCTGCGTGCAATC
CATCTTGTTCAATCATGCGAAACGATCCTCATCCTGTCTCTTGATCAGATCATGATCCCCTGCGCCATCA
GATCCTTGGCGGCAAGAAAGCCATCCAGTTTACTTTGCAGGGCTTCCCAACCTTACCAGAGGGCGCCCCA
GCTGGCAATTCCGACGTCTTATGACAACTTGACGGCTACATCATTCACTTTTTCTTCACAACCGGCACGG
AACTCGCTCGGGCTGGCCCCGGTGCATTTTTTAAATACCCGCGAGAAATAGAGTTGATCGTCAAAACCAA
CATTGCGACCGACGGTGGCGATAGGCATCCGGGTGGTGCTCAAAAGCAGCTTCGCCTGGCTGATACGTTG
GTCCTCGCGCCAGCTTAAGACGCTAATCCCTAACTGCTGGCGGAAAAGATGTGACAGACGCGACGGCGAC
AAGCAAACATGCTGTGCGACGCTGGCGATATCAAAATTGCTGTCTGCCAGGTGATCGCTGATGTACTGAC
AAGCCTCGCGTACCCGATTATCCATCGGTGGATGGAGCGACTCGTTAATCGCTTCCATGCGCCGCAGTAA
CAATTGCTCAAGCAGATTTATCGCCAGCAGCTCCGAATAGCGCCCTTCCCCTTGCCCGGCGTTAATGATT
TGCCCAAACAGGTCGCTGAAATGCGGCTGGTGCGCTTCATCCGGGCGAAAGAACCCCGTATTGGCAAATA
TTGACGGCCAGTTAAGCCATTCATGCCAGTAGGCGCGCGGACGAAAGTAAACCCACTGGTGATACCATTC
GCGAGCCTCCGGATGACGACCGTAGTGATGAATCTCTCCTGGCGGGAACAGCAAAATATCACCCGGTCGG
CAAACAAATTCTCGTCCCTGATTTTTCACCACCCCCTGACCGCGAATGGTGAGATTGAGAATATAACCTT
TCATTCCCAGCGGTCGGTCGATAAAAAAATCGAGATAACCGTTGGCCTCAATCGGCGTTAAACCCGCCAC
CAGATGGGCATTAAACGAGTATCCCGGCAGCAGGGGATCATTTTGCGCTTCAGCCATACTTTTCATACTC
CCGCCATTCAGAGAAGAAACCAATTGTCCATATTGCATCAGACATTGCCGTCACTGCGTCTTTTACTGGC
TCTTCTCGCTAACCAAACCGGTAACCCCGCTTATTAAAAGCATTCTGTAACAAAGCGGGACCAAAGCCAT
GACAAAAACGCGTAACAAAAGTGTCTATAATCACGGCAGAAAAGTCCACATTGATTATTTGCACGGCGTC
ACACTTTGCTATGCCATAGCATTTTTATCCATAAGATTAGCGGATTCTACCTGACGCTTTTTATCGCAAC
TCTCTACTGTTTCTCCATACCCGTTTTTTTGGGAATTCAAAAGATCTTTTAAGAAGGAGATATACATATG
GCGAGTAGCGAAGACGTTATCAAAGAGTTCATGCGTTTCAAAGTTCGTATGGAAGGTTCCGTTAACGGTC
ACGAGTTCGAAATCGAAGGTGAAGGTGAAGGTCGTCCGTACGAAGGTACCCAGACCGCTAAACTGAAAGT
TACCAAAGGTGGTCCGCTGCCGTTCGCTTGGGACATCCTGTCCCCGCAGTTCCAGTACGGTTCCAAAGCT
TACGTTAAACACCCGGCTGACATCCCGGACTACCTGAAACTGTCCTTCCCGGAAGGTTTCAAATGGGAAC
GTGTTATGAACTTCGAAGACGGTGGTGTTGTTACCGTTACCCAGGACTCCTCCCTGCAAGACGGTGAGTT
CATCTACAAAGTTAAACTGCGTGGTACCAACTTCCCGTCCGACGGTCCGGTTATGCAGAAAAAAACCATG
GGTTGGGAAGCTTCCACCGAACGTATGTACCCGGAAGACGGTGCTCTGAAAGGTGAAATCAAAATGCGTC
TGAAACTGAAAGACGGTGGTCACTACGACGCTGAAGTTAAAACCACCTACATGGCTAAAAAACCGGTTCA
GCTGCCGGGTGCTTACAAAACCGACATCAAACTGGACATCACCTCCCACAACGAAGACTACACCATCGTT
GAACAGTACGAACGTGCTGAAGGTCGTCACTCCACCGGTGCTTAAGGATCCAAACTCGAGTAAGGATCTC
CAGGCATCAAATAAAACGAAAGGCTCAGTCGAAAGACTGGGCCTTTCGTTTTATCTGTTGTTTGTCGGTG
AACGCTCTCTACTAGAGTCACACTGGCTCACCTTCGGGTGGGCCTTTCTGCGTTTATACCTAGGGTACGG
GTTTTGCTGCCCGCAAACGGGCTGTTCTGGTGTTGCTAGTTTGTTATCAGAATCGCAGATCCGGCTTCAG
CCGGTTTGCCGGCTGAAAGCGCTATTTCTTCCAGAATTGCCATGATTTTTTCCCCACGGGAGGCGTCACT
GGCTCCCGTGTTGTCGGCAGCTTTGATTCGATAAGCAGCATCGCCTGTTTCAGGCTGTCTATGTGTGACT
GTTGAGCTGTAACAAGTTGTCTCAGGTGTTCAATTTCATGTTCTAGTTGCTTTGTTTTACTGGTTTCACC
TGTTCTATTAGGTGTTACATGCTGTTCATCTGTTACATTGTCGATCTGTTCATGGTGAACAGCTTTGAAT
GCACCAAAAACTCGTAAAAGCTCTGATGTATCTATCTTTTTTACACCGTTTTCATCTGTGCATATGGACA
GTTTTCCCTTTGATATGTAACGGTGAACAGTTGTTCTACTTTTGTTTGTTAGTCTTGATGCTTCACTGAT
AGATACAAGAGCCATAAGAACCTCAGATCCTTCCGTATTTAGCCAGTATGTTCTCTAGTGTGGTTCGTTG
TTTTTGCGTGAGCCATGAGAACGAACCATTGAGATCATACTTACTTTGCATGTCACTCAAAAATTTTGCC
TCAAAACTGGTGAGCTGAATTTTTGCAGTTAAAGCATCGTGTAGTGTTTTTCTTAGTCCGTTATGTAGGT
AGGAATCTGATGTAATGGTTGTTGGTATTTTGTCACCATTCATTTTTATCTGGTTGTTCTCAAGTTCGGT
TACGAGATCCATTTGTCTATCTAGTTCAACTTGGAAAATCAACGTATCAGTCGGGCGGCCTCGCTTATCA
ACCACCAATTTCATATTGCTGTAAGTGTTTAAATCTTTACTTATTGGTTTCAAAACCCATTGGTTAAGCC
TTTTAAACTCATGGTAGTTATTTTCAAGCATTAACATGAACTTAAATTCATCAAGGCTAATCTCTATATT
TGCCTTGTGAGTTTTCTTTTGTGTTAGTTCTTTTAATAACCACTCATAAATCCTCATAGAGTATTTGTTT
TCAAAAGACTTAACATGTTCCAGATTATATTTTATGAATTTTTTTAACTGGAAAAGATAAGGCAATATCT
CTTCACTAAAAACTAATTCTAATTTTTCGCTTGAGAACTTGGCATAGTTTGTCCACTGGAAAATCTCAAA
GCCTTTAACCAAAGGATTCCTGATTTCCACAGTTCTCGTCATCAGCTCTCTGGTTGCTTTAGCTAATACA
CCATAAGCATTTTCCCTACTGATGTTCATCATCTGAGCGTATTGGTTATAAGTGAACGATACCGTCTGTT
CTTTCCTTGTAGGGTTTTCAATCGTGGGGTTGAGTAGTGCCACACAGCATAAAATTAGCTTGGTTTCATG
CTCCGTTAAGTCATAGCGACTAATCGCTAGTTCATTTGCTTTGAAAACAACTAATTCAGACATACATCTC
AATTGGTCTAGGTGATTTTAATCACTATACCAATTGAGATGGGCTAGTCAATGATAATTACTAGTCCTTT
TCCCGGGTGATCTGGGTATCTGTAAATTCTGCTAGACCTTTGCTGGAAAACTTGTAAATTCTGCTAGACC
CTCTGTAAATTCCGCTAGACCTTTGTGTGTTTTTTTTGTTTATATTCAAGTGGTTATAATTTATAGAATA
AAGAAAGAATAAAAAAAGATAAAAAGAATAGATCCCAGCCCTGTGTATAACTCACTACTTTAGTCAGTTC
CGCAGTATTACAAAAGGATGTCGCAAACGCTGTTTGCTCCTCTACAAAACAGACCTTAAAACCCTAAAGG
CTTAAGTAGCACCCTCGCAAGCTCGGGCAAATCGCTGAATATTCCTTTTGTCTCCGACCATCAGGCACCT
GAGTCGCTGTCTTTTTCGTGACATTCAGTTCGCTGCGCTCACGGCTCTGGCAGTGAATGGGGGTAAATGG
CACTACAGGCGCCTTTTATGGATTCATGCAAGGAAACTACCCATAATA
